Addgene plasmid #242709: pLenti-shDLST #2
Purpose: shRNA knockdown human DLST gene
Depositing lab: Xingguo Zhu. Depositing organization: Augusta University.
Backbone
  Vector backbone: pLKO.1
  Vector type: Lentiviral
  Selectable markers: Puromycin
Growth in bacteria
  Bacterial resistance: Ampicillin, 100 μg/mL
  Growth temperature: 37°C
  Growth strain: NEB Stable
  Copy number: High Copy
Gene/Insert
  Gene/Insert name: DLST
  gRNA/shRNA sequence: CGTTCAGAACATCGGGAGAAA
  Species: H. sapiens (human)
  Insert size (bp): 58
  Entrez Gene: DLST (a.k.a. DLTS, KGD2, PGL7, PPGL7)
  Cloning method: Restriction Enzyme; 5′ cloning site AgeI (destroyed during cloning); 3′ cloning site EcoRI (not destroyed)
  Sequencing primers: 5′ common; 3′ common
Terms and licenses: Academic/Nonprofit Terms; Industry Terms: Not Available to Industry
How to cite: pLenti-shDLST #2 was a gift from Xingguo Zhu (Addgene plasmid # 242709 ; http://n2t.net/addgene:242709 ; RRID:Addgene_242709)
