[The description below was written by a language model from this plasmid's Addgene catalogue record and pLannotate feature annotations shown in this document.]
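Description:
pLenti-shDLST #2 is a lentiviral shRNA vector built on the pLKO.1 backbone and designed to knock down the human DLST gene. The insert is a 58 bp hairpin oligonucleotide cloned by restriction digestion between AgeI and EcoRI, with the AgeI site destroyed in the process. The "#2" in the name suggests it is one of several hairpins against the same gene. In bacteria the roughly 7.1 kb plasmid replicates from a high-copy ColE1/pUC-type origin and is selected with ampicillin through the β-lactamase gene. An f1 origin and remnants of a lacZα/lac promoter cloning region flanked by T3 and T7 promoters are also present as backbone leftovers.

The viral portion follows a third-generation, self-inactivating layout. An RSV promoter fused to a truncated HIV-1 5' LTR drives production of the genomic RNA in packaging cells. It is followed by the Ψ packaging signal with an adjoining gag fragment and by the Rev response element for Rev-dependent nuclear export. The human U6 RNA polymerase III promoter sits immediately upstream of the hairpin cloning site and transcribes the shRNA, which is then processed by the cellular RNAi machinery. The annotated gap between U6 and the cPPT/CTS element corresponds to the position of the hairpin, which is not itself annotated. Downstream, the human PGK promoter expresses puromycin N-acetyltransferase, so transduced mammalian cells can be selected with puromycin. The cassette ends at a ΔU3 3' LTR, which inactivates LTR promoter activity after integration, followed by an SV40 polyadenylation signal and SV40 origin. The construct is intended for producing lentiviral particles, with packaging and envelope functions supplied in trans, to achieve stable DLST silencing in human cells.
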