Features (pLannotate 1.2.2; 25 found; start..end, strand, type, name):
    529..1128    +  CDS            PuroR: puromycin N-acetyltransferase; pac from Streptomyces alboniger; confers resistance to puromycin
   1171..1254    +  CDS            nef (fragment): NEF_HV1Z2 - Experimental evidence at protein level: Swiss-Prot protein existence level 1. Extracellular Nef protein targets CD4(+) T-lymphocytes for apoptosis by interacting with CXCR4 surface receptors. From Human immunodeficiency virus type 1 group M subtype D (isolate Z2/CDC-Z34) (HIV-1).
   1256..1489    +  LTR            3' LTR (ΔU3): self-inactivating 3' long terminal repeat (LTR) from HIV-1
   1561..1682    +  polyA_signal   SV40 poly(A) signal: SV40 polyadenylation signal
   1722..1857    +  rep_origin     SV40 ori: SV40 origin of replication
   1878..1896    -  promoter       T7 promoter: promoter for bacteriophage T7 RNA polymerase
   1904..2059    +  CDS            lacZα (fragment): LacZα fragment of β-galactosidase; lacZ fragment
   2064..2492    +  rep_origin     f1 ori (sequence partly withheld): f1 bacteriophage origin of replication; arrow indicates direction of (+) strand synthesis
   2545..2649    +  promoter       AmpR promoter: bla
   2650..3510    +  CDS            AmpR: β-lactamase; bla; confers resistance to ampicillin, carbenicillin, and related antibiotics
   3681..4269    +  rep_origin     ori: high-copy-number ColE1/pMB1/pBR322/pUC origin of replication
   4452..4544    +  CDS            lacI (fragment): lac repressor; lacI; The lac repressor binds to the lac operator to inhibit transcription in E. coli. This inhibition can be relieved by adding lactose or isopropyl-β-D-thiogalactopyranoside (IPTG).
   4557..4578    +  protein_bind   CAP binding site: CAP binding activates transcription in the presence of cAMP. E. coli catabolite activator protein
   4593..4623    +  promoter       lac promoter: promoter for the E. coli lac operon
   4631..4647    +  protein_bind   lac operator: The lac repressor binds to the lac operator to inhibit transcription in E. coli. This inhibition can be relieved by adding lactose or isopropyl-β-D-thiogalactopyranoside (IPTG). lac repressor encoded by lacI
   4692..4710    +  promoter       T3 promoter: promoter for bacteriophage T3 RNA polymerase
   4738..4964    +  promoter       RSV promoter: Rous sarcoma virus enhancer/promoter
   4965..5145    +  LTR            5' LTR (truncated): truncated 5' long terminal repeat (LTR) from HIV-1
   5192..5317    +  misc_feature   HIV-1 Ψ: packaging signal of human immunodeficiency virus type 1
   5301..5664    +  CDS            HIV-1 gag (fragment): gag protein from human immunodeficiency virus 1; gag
   5810..6043    +  misc_feature   RRE: The Rev response element (RRE) of HIV-1 allows for Rev-dependent mRNA export from the nucleus to the cytoplasm.
   6420..6520    +  CDS            Rev (fragment): human immunodeficiency virus 1 (HIV-1) Rev protein; rev; enhances nuclear export of unspliced and incompletely spliced viral mRNAs
   6570..6810    +  promoter       U6 promoter: RNA polymerase III promoter for human U6 snRNA
   6915..7032    +  misc_feature   cPPT/CTS: central polypurine tract and central termination sequence of HIV-1
   7081..507     +  promoter       hPGK promoter (across the origin): human phosphoglycerate kinase 1 promoter
>Addgene plasmid #242709 | pLenti-shDLST #2 | addgene full sequence | sequence record 487604 | Addgene NGS Result
TTGGGGTTGCGCCTTTTCCAAGGCAGCCCTGGGTTTGCGCAGGGACGCGGCTGCTCTGGGCGTGGTTCCG
GGAAACGCAGCGGCGCCGACCCTGGGTCTCGCACATTCTTCACGTCCGTTCGCAGCGTCACCCGGATCTT
CGCCGCTACCCTTGTGGGCCCCCCGGCGACGCTTCCTGCTCCGCCCCTAAGTCGGGAAGGTTCCTTGCGG
TTCGCGGCGTGCCGGACGTGACAAACGGAAGCCGCACGTCTCACTAGTACCCTCGCAGACGGACAGCGCC
AGGGAGCAATGGCAGCGCGCCGACCGCGATGGGCTGTGGCCAATAGCGGCTGCTCAGCAGGGCGCGCCGA
GAGCAGCGGCCGGGAAGGGGCGGTGCGGGAGGCGGGGTGTGGGGCGGTAGTGTGGGCCCTGTTCCTGCCC
GCGCGGTGTTCCGCATTCTGCAAGCCTCCGGAGCGCACGTCGGCAGTCGGCTCCCTCGTTGACCGAATCA
CCGACCTCTCTCCCCAGGGGGATCCACCGGAGCTTACCATGACCGAGTACAAGCCCACGGTGCGCCTCGC
CACCCGCGACGACGTCCCCAGGGCCGTACGCACCCTCGCCGCCGCGTTCGCCGACTACCCCGCCACGCGC
CACACCGTCGATCCGGACCGCCACATCGAGCGGGTCACCGAGCTGCAAGAACTCTTCCTCACGCGCGTCG
GGCTCGACATCGGCAAGGTGTGGGTCGCGGACGACGGCGCCGCGGTGGCGGTCTGGACCACGCCGGAGAG
CGTCGAAGCGGGGGCGGTGTTCGCCGAGATCGGCCCGCGCATGGCCGAGTTGAGCGGTTCCCGGCTGGCC
GCGCAGCAACAGATGGAAGGCCTCCTGGCGCCGCACCGGCCCAAGGAGCCCGCGTGGTTCCTGGCCACCG
TCGGCGTCTCGCCCGACCACCAGGGCAAGGGTCTGGGCAGCGCCGTCGTGCTCCCCGGAGTGGAGGCGGC
CGAGCGCGCCGGGGTGCCCGCCTTCCTGGAGACCTCCGCGCCCCGCAACCTCCCCTTCTACGAGCGGCTC
GGCTTCACCGTCACCGCCGACGTCGAGGTGCCCGAAGGACCGCGCACCTGGTGCATGACCCGCAAGCCCG
GTGCCTGACGCCCGCCCCACGACCCGCAGCGCCCGACCGAAAGGAGCGCACGACCCCATGCATCGGTACC
TTTAAGACCAATGACTTACAAGGCAGCTGTAGATCTTAGCCACTTTTTAAAAGAAAAGGGGGGACTGGAA
GGGCTAATTCACTCCCAACGAAGACAAGATCTGCTTTTTGCTTGTACTGGGTCTCTCTGGTTAGACCAGA
TCTGAGCCTGGGAGCTCTCTGGCTAACTAGGGAACCCACTGCTTAAGCCTCAATAAAGCTTGCCTTGAGT
GCTTCAAGTAGTGTGTGCCCGTCTGTTGTGTGACTCTGGTAACTAGAGATCCCTCAGACCCTTTTAGTCA
GTGTGGAAAATCTCTAGCAGTAGTAGTTCATGTCATCTTATTATTCAGTATTTATAACTTGCAAAGAAAT
GAATATCAGAGAGTGAGAGGAACTTGTTTATTGCAGCTTATAATGGTTACAAATAAAGCAATAGCATCAC
AAATTTCACAAATAAAGCATTTTTTTCACTGCATTCTAGTTGTGGTTTGTCCAAACTCATCAATGTATCT
TATCATGTCTGGCTCTAGCTATCCCGCCCCTAACTCCGCCCATCCCGCCCCTAACTCCGCCCAGTTCCGC
CCATTCTCCGCCCCATGGCTGACTAATTTTTTTTATTTATGCAGAGGCCGAGGCCGCCTCGGCCTCTGAG
CTATTCCAGAAGTAGTGAGGAGGCTTTTTTGGAGGCCTAGGGACGTACCCAATTCGCCCTATAGTGAGTC
GTATTACGCGCGCTCACTGGCCGTCGTTTTACAACGTCGTGACTGGGAAAACCCTGGCGTTACCCAACTT
AATCGCCTTGCAGCACATCCCCCTTTCGCCAGCTGGCGTAATAGCGAAGAGGCCCGCACCGATCGCCCTT
CCCAACAGTTGCGCAGCCTGAATGGCGAATGGG
[124 nt withheld, positions 2064-2187]
C
[91 nt withheld, positions 2189-2279]
A
[49 nt withheld, positions 2281-2329]
CCTTTGACGTTGGAGTCCACGTTCTTT
[37 nt withheld, positions 2357-2393]
ACCCTATCTCGGTCTATTCTTTTGATTTATAAGGGATTTTGCCGATTTCGGCCTATTGGTTAAAAAATGA
GCTGATTTAACAAAAATTTAACGCGAATTTTAACAAAATATTAACGCTTACAATTTAGGTGGCACTTTTC
GGGGAAATGTGCGCGGAACCCCTATTTGTTTATTTTTCTAAATACATTCAAATATGTATCCGCTCATGAG
ACAATAACCCTGATAAATGCTTCAATAATATTGAAAAAGGAAGAGTATGAGTATTCAACATTTCCGTGTC
GCCCTTATTCCCTTTTTTGCGGCATTTTGCCTTCCTGTTTTTGCTCACCCAGAAACGCTGGTGAAAGTAA
AAGATGCTGAAGATCAGTTGGGTGCACGAGTGGGTTACATCGAACTGGATCTCAACAGCGGTAAGATCCT
TGAGAGTTTTCGCCCCGAAGAACGTTTTCCAATGATGAGCACTTTTAAAGTTCTGCTATGTGGCGCGGTA
TTATCCCGTATTGACGCCGGGCAAGAGCAACTCGGTCGCCGCATACACTATTCTCAGAATGACTTGGTTG
AGTACTCACCAGTCACAGAAAAGCATCTTACGGATGGCATGACAGTAAGAGAATTATGCAGTGCTGCCAT
AACCATGAGTGATAACACTGCGGCCAACTTACTTCTGACAACGATCGGAGGACCGAAGGAGCTAACCGCT
TTTTTGCACAACATGGGGGATCATGTAACTCGCCTTGATCGTTGGGAACCGGAGCTGAATGAAGCCATAC
CAAACGACGAGCGTGACACCACGATGCCTGTAGCAATGGCAACAACGTTGCGCAAACTATTAACTGGCGA
ACTACTTACTCTAGCTTCCCGGCAACAATTAATAGACTGGATGGAGGCGGATAAAGTTGCAGGACCACTT
CTGCGCTCGGCCCTTCCGGCTGGCTGGTTTATTGCTGATAAATCTGGAGCCGGTGAGCGTGGGTCTCGCG
GTATCATTGCAGCACTGGGGCCAGATGGTAAGCCCTCCCGTATCGTAGTTATCTACACGACGGGGAGTCA
GGCAACTATGGATGAACGAAATAGACAGATCGCTGAGATAGGTGCCTCACTGATTAAGCATTGGTAACTG
TCAGACCAAGTTTACTCATATATACTTTAGATTGATTTAAAACTTCATTTTTAATTTAAAAGGATCTAGG
TGAAGATCCTTTTTGATAATCTCATGACCAAAATCCCTTAACGTGAGTTTTCGTTCCACTGAGCGTCAGA
CCCCGTAGAAAAGATCAAAGGATCTTCTTGAGATCCTTTTTTTCTGCGCGTAATCTGCTGCTTGCAAACA
AAAAAACCACCGCTACCAGCGGTGGTTTGTTTGCCGGATCAAGAGCTACCAACTCTTTTTCCGAAGGTAA
CTGGCTTCAGCAGAGCGCAGATACCAAATACTGTTCTTCTAGTGTAGCCGTAGTTAGGCCACCACTTCAA
GAACTCTGTAGCACCGCCTACATACCTCGCTCTGCTAATCCTGTTACCAGTGGCTGCTGCCAGTGGCGAT
AAGTCGTGTCTTACCGGGTTGGACTCAAGACGATAGTTACCGGATAAGGCGCAGCGGTCGGGCTGAACGG
GGGGTTCGTGCACACAGCCCAGCTTGGAGCGAACGACCTACACCGAACTGAGATACCTACAGCGTGAGCT
ATGAGAAAGCGCCACGCTTCCCGAAGGGAGAAAGGCGGACAGGTATCCGGTAAGCGGCAGGGTCGGAACA
GGAGAGCGCACGAGGGAGCTTCCAGGGGGAAACGCCTGGTATCTTTATAGTCCTGTCGGGTTTCGCCACC
TCTGACTTGAGCGTCGATTTTTGTGATGCTCGTCAGGGGGGCGGAGCCTATGGAAAAACGCCAGCAACGC
GGCCTTTTTACGGTTCCTGGCCTTTTGCTGGCCTTTTGCTCACATGTTCTTTCCTGCGTTATCCCCTGAT
TCTGTGGATAACCGTATTACCGCCTTTGAGTGAGCTGATACCGCTCGCCGCAGCCGAACGACCGAGCGCA
GCGAGTCAGTGAGCGAGGAAGCGGAAGAGCGCCCAATACGCAAACCGCCTCTCCCCGCGCGTTGGCCGAT
TCATTAATGCAGCTGGCACGACAGGTTTCCCGACTGGAAAGCGGGCAGTGAGCGCAACGCAATTAATGTG
AGTTAGCTTACTCATTAGGCACCCCAGGCTTTACACTTTATGCTTCCGGCTCGTATGTTGTGTGGAATTG
TGAGCGGATAACAATTTCACACAGGAAACAGCTATGACCATGATTACGCCAAGCGCGCAATTAACCCTCA
CTAAAGGGAACAAAAGCTGGAGCTGCAAGCTTAATGTAGTCTTATGCAATACTCTTGTAGTCTTGCAACA
TGGTAACGATGAGTTAGCAACATGCCTTACAAGGAGAGAAAAAGCACCGTGCATGCCGATTGGTGGAAGT
AAGGTGGTACGATCGTGCCTTATTAGGAAGGCAACAGACGGGTCTGACATGGATTGGACGAACCACTGAA
TTGCCGCATTGCAGAGATATTGTATTTAAGTGCCTAGCTCGATACATAAACGGGTCTCTCTGGTTAGACC
AGATCTGAGCCTGGGAGCTCTCTGGCTAACTAGGGAACCCACTGCTTAAGCCTCAATAAAGCTTGCCTTG
AGTGCTTCAAGTAGTGTGTGCCCGTCTGTTGTGTGACTCTGGTAACTAGAGATCCCTCAGACCCTTTTAG
TCAGTGTGGAAAATCTCTAGCAGTGGCGCCCGAACAGGGACTTGAAAGCGAAAGGGAAACCAGAGGAGCT
CTCTCGACGCAGGACTCGGCTTGCTGAAGCGCGCACGGCAAGAGGCGAGGGGCGGCGACTGGTGAGTACG
CCAAAAATTTTGACTAGCGGAGGCTAGAAGGAGAGAGATGGGTGCGAGAGCGTCAGTATTAAGCGGGGGA
GAATTAGATCGCGATGGGAAAAAATTCGGTTAAGGCCAGGGGGAAAGAAAAAATATAAATTAAAACATAT
AGTATGGGCAAGCAGGGAGCTAGAACGATTCGCAGTTAATCCTGGCCTGTTAGAAACATCAGAAGGCTGT
AGACAAATACTGGGACAGCTACAACCATCCCTTCAGACAGGATCAGAAGAACTTAGATCATTATATAATA
CAGTAGCAACCCTCTATTGTGTGCATCAAAGGATAGAGATAAAAGACACCAAGGAAGCTTTAGACAAGAT
AGAGGAAGAGCAAAACAAAAGTAAGACCACCGCACAGCAAGCGGCCGCTGATCTTCAGACCTGGAGGAGG
AGATATGAGGGACAATTGGAGAAGTGAATTATATAAATATAAAGTAGTAAAAATTGAACCATTAGGAGTA
GCACCCACCAAGGCAAAGAGAAGAGTGGTGCAGAGAGAAAAAAGAGCAGTGGGAATAGGAGCTTTGTTCC
TTGGGTTCTTGGGAGCAGCAGGAAGCACTATGGGCGCAGCGTCAATGACGCTGACGGTACAGGCCAGACA
ATTATTGTCTGGTATAGTGCAGCAGCAGAACAATTTGCTGAGGGCTATTGAGGCGCAACAGCATCTGTTG
CAACTCACAGTCTGGGGCATCAAGCAGCTCCAGGCAAGAATCCTGGCTGTGGAAAGATACCTAAAGGATC
AACAGCTCCTGGGGATTTGGGGTTGCTCTGGAAAACTCATTTGCACCACTGCTGTGCCTTGGAATGCTAG
TTGGAGTAATAAATCTCTGGAACAGATTTGGAATCACACGACCTGGATGGAGTGGGACAGAGAAATTAAC
AATTACACAAGCTTAATACACTCCTTAATTGAAGAATCGCAAAACCAGCAAGAAAAGAATGAACAAGAAT
TATTGGAATTAGATAAATGGGCAAGTTTGTGGAATTGGTTTAACATAACAAATTGGCTGTGGTATATAAA
ATTATTCATAATGATAGTAGGAGGCTTGGTAGGTTTAAGAATAGTTTTTGCTGTACTTTCTATAGTGAAT
AGAGTTAGGCAGGGATATTCACCATTATCGTTTCAGACCCACCTCCCAACCCCGAGGGGACCCGACAGGC
CCGAAGGAATAGAAGAAGAAGGTGGAGAGAGAGACAGAGACAGATCCATTCGATTAGTGAACGGATCTCG
ACGGTATCGATCACGAGACTAGCCTCGAGCGGCCGCCCCCTTCACCGAGGGCCTATTTCCCATGATTCCT
TCATATTTGCATATACGATACAAGGCTGTTAGAGAGATAATTGGAATTAATTTGACTGTAAACACAAAGA
TATTAGTACAAAATACGTGACGTAGAAAGTAATAATTTCTTGGGTAGTTTGCAGTTTTAAAATTATGTTT
TAAAATGGACTATCATATGCTTACCGTAACTTGAAAGTATTTCGATTTCTTGGCTTTATATATCTTGTGG
AAAGGACGAAACACCGGCGTTCAGAACATCGGGAGAAACTCGAGTTTCTCCCGATGTTCTGAACGTTTTT
GAATTCTCGACCTCGAGACAAATGGCAGTATTCATCCACAATTTTAAAAGAAAAGGGGGGATTGGGGGGT
ACAGTGCAGGGGAAAGAATAGTAGACATAATAGCAACAGACATACAAACTAAAGAATTACAAAAACAAAT
TACAAAAATTCAAAATTTTCGGGTTTATTACAGGGACAGCAGAGATCCACTTTGGCCGCGGCTCGAGGGG
G
